Addgene plasmid #241207: SA-memb-mNeongreen
Purpose: Middle entry vector for mini-Golden subcloning platform; mNeongreen
Depositing lab: Junsu Kang. Depositing organization: University of Wisconsin, Madison. Publication: Advancing knock-in approaches for robust genome editing in zebrafish. Rodriguez-Parks A, Beezley EG, Manna S, Silaban I, Almutawa SI, Cao S, Ahmed H, Guyer M, Baker S, Richards MP, Kang J. Biol Open. 2026 Feb 2:bio.062472. doi: 10.1242/bio.062472. PubMed 41630603.
Backbone
  Vector backbone: pU6a:sgRNA#59
  Vector type: Mini-Golden
Growth in bacteria
  Bacterial resistance: Spectinomycin, 50 μg/mL
  Growth temperature: 37°C
  Growth strain: DH5alpha
  Copy number: Unknown
Gene/Insert
  Gene/Insert name: mNeongreen
  Species: Synthetic
  Mutation: TCGC linker
  Cloning method: Restriction Enzyme; 5′ cloning site Unknown (unknown if destroyed); 3′ cloning site Unknown (unknown if destroyed)
Terms and licenses: Academic/Nonprofit Terms; Industry Terms: Not Available to Industry
How to cite: SA-memb-mNeongreen was a gift from Junsu Kang (Addgene plasmid # 241207 ; http://n2t.net/addgene:241207 ; RRID:Addgene_241207)
