[The description below was written by a language model from this plasmid's Addgene catalogue record and pLannotate feature annotations shown in this document.]
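Description:
SA-memb-mNeongreen is a small (about 3.6 kb) bacterial cloning plasmid that serves as a middle entry vector in the mini-Golden subcloning platform, a modular assembly system used by the depositors to build donor constructs for knock-in genome editing in zebrafish. It is derived from the pU6a:sgRNA#59 backbone and is propagated in E. coli from a high-copy ColE1/pUC-type origin. Selection is with spectinomycin, through an aadA (SmR) aminoglycoside adenylyltransferase gene. This gene lies downstream of fragments of a class 1 integron Pc promoter and a gentamicin resistance gene, which are probably remnants of the original resistance cassette. rrnB T1 and T2 terminators and short lacZα, lacI and multiple cloning site fragments are also annotated as backbone remnants.

The payload is a synthetic mNeonGreen coding sequence, a bright, rapidly maturing monomeric green/yellow fluorescent protein. It is followed by an SV40 polyadenylation signal, which is annotated on the opposite strand, and a fragment of a T7 promoter sits between the two. The name suggests that a splice acceptor (SA) and a membrane-targeting motif precede the fluorescent protein, which would allow a membrane-localised reporter to be spliced into an endogenous transcript after integration. Neither element is annotated in the feature table or described in the record, so their identity and position cannot be confirmed. The record notes a TCGC linker, which may be an assembly overhang or junction for the platform, but the cloning sites are unknown. No eukaryotic promoter is annotated, which fits a promoterless reporter module intended to be combined with other entry parts rather than expressed on its own.
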