Features (pLannotate 1.2.2; 12 found; start..end, strand, type, name):
     41..84      +  terminator     rrnB T1 terminator: Escherichia coli rrnB; transcription terminator T1 from the E. coli rrnB gene
    131..167     -  CDS            lacZα (fragment): LacZα fragment of β-galactosidase; lacZ fragment
    316..353     +  misc_feature   MCS (fragment): multiple cloning site
    367..1074    +  CDS            mNeonGreen: mNeonGreen is a basic (constitutively fluorescent) green/yellow fluorescent protein published in 2013, derived from Branchiostoma lanceolatum. It is reported to be a very rapidly-maturing monomer with moderate acid sensitivity.
   1085..1102    -  promoter       T7 promoter (fragment): promoter for bacteriophage T7 RNA polymerase
   1107..1241    -  polyA_signal   SV40 poly(A) signal: SV40 polyadenylation signal
   1416..1439    +  promoter       Pc promoter (fragment): intI1 (promoter lies within the coding sequence); class 1 integron promoter
   1615..1671    +  CDS            GmR (fragment): gentamycin acetyltransferase; aacC1; confers resistance to gentamycin
   1678..2469    +  CDS            SmR: aminoglycoside adenylyltransferase (Murphy, 1985); aadA; confers resistance to spectinomycin and streptomycin
   2562..3150    +  rep_origin     ori: high-copy-number ColE1/pMB1/pBR322/pUC origin of replication
   3333..3425    +  CDS            lacI (fragment): lac repressor; lacI; The lac repressor binds to the lac operator to inhibit transcription in E. coli. This inhibition can be relieved by adding lactose or isopropyl-β-D-thiogalactopyranoside (IPTG).
   3480..3507    -  terminator     rrnB T2 terminator: transcription terminator T2 from the E. coli rrnB gene
>Addgene plasmid #241207 | SA-memb-mNeongreen | addgene full sequence | sequence record 482175 | Addgene NGS Result
ATTTGTCCTACTCAGGAGAGCGTTCACCGACAAACAACAGATAAAACGAAAGGCCCAGTCTTCCGACTGA
GCCTTTCGTTTTATTTGATGCCTGGCAGTTCCCTACTCTCGCGTTAACGCTAGCATGGATGTTTTCCCAG
TCACGACGTTGTAAAACGACGGCCAGTCTTAAGCTCGGGCCCGGTCTCTTCGCCACTAATCCGGAGTGTG
TGTGTGTTTCTGACGTGTCTCTTCCCTTTTTTTTTTCAGGCCACCATGCTGTGCTGCATCAGAAGAACTA
AACCGGTTGAGAAGAATGAAGAGGCCGATCAGGAGCTGCAGTCGACGGTACCGCGGGCCCGGGACCCACC
GGTCGCCACCAAGCTTATGGTGAGCAAGGGCGAGGAGGATAACATGGCCTCTCTCCCAGCGACACATGAG
TTACACATCTTTGGCTCCATCAACGGTGTGGACTTTGACATGGTGGGTCAGGGCACCGGCAATCCAAATG
ATGGTTATGAGGAGTTAAACCTGAAGTCCACCAAGGGTGACCTCCAGTTCTCCCCCTGGATTCTGGTCCC
TCATATCGGGTATGGCTTCCATCAGTACCTGCCCTACCCTGACGGGATGTCGCCTTTCCAGGCCGCCATG
GTAGATGGCTCCGGCTACCAAGTCCATCGCACAATGCAGTTTGAAGATGGTGCCTCCCTTACTGTTAACT
ACCGCTACACCTACGAGGGAAGCCACATCAAAGGAGAGGCCCAGGTGAAGGGGACTGGTTTCCCTGCTGA
CGGTCCTGTGATGACCAACTCGCTGACCGCTGCGGACTGGTGCAGGTCGAAGAAGACTTACCCCAACGAC
AAAACCATCATCAGTACCTTTAAGTGGAGTTACACCACTGGAAATGGCAAGCGCTACCGGAGCACTGCGC
GGACCACCTACACCTTTGCCAAGCCAATGGCGGCTAACTATCTGAAGAACCAGCCGATGTACGTGTTCCG
TAAGACGGAGCTCAAGCACTCCAAGACCGAGCTCAACTTCAAGGAGTGGCAAAAGGCCTTTACCGATGTG
ATGGGCATGGACGAGCTGTACAAGTAAGCTAGAACTATAGTGAGTCGTATTACGTAGATCCAGACATGAT
AAGATACATTGATGAGTTTGGACAAACCACAACTAGAATGCAGTGAAAAAAATGCTTTATTTGTGAAATT
TGTGATGCTATTGCTTTATTTGTAACCATTATAAGCTGCAATAAACAAGTTAACAACAACAATTGCATTC
ATTTTATGTTTCAGGTTCAGGGGGAGGTGTGGGAGGTTTTTTAATTCCTCAAGAGACCTCTAGACCAGCC
AGGACAGAAATGCCTCGACTTCGCTGCTACCCAAGGTTGCCGGGTGACGCACACCGTGGAAACGGATGAA
GGCACGAACCCAGTGGACATAAGCCTGTTCGGTTCGTAAGCTGTAATGCAAGTAGCGTATGCGCTCACGC
AACTGGTCCAGAACCTTGACCGAACGCAGCGGTGGTAACGGCGCAGTGGCGGTTTTCATGGCTTGTTATG
ACTGTTTTTTTGGGGTACAGTCTATGCCTCGGGCATCCAAGCAGCAAGCGCGTTACGCCGTGGGTCGATG
TTTGATGTTATGGAGCAGCAACGATGTTACGCAGCAGGGCAGTCGCCCTAAAACAAAGTTAAACATTATG
AGGGAAGCGGTGATCGCCGAAGTATCGACTCAACTATCAGAGGTAGTTGGCGTCATCGAGCGCCATCTCG
AACCGACGTTGCTGGCCGTACATTTGTACGGCTCCGCAGTGGATGGCGGCCTGAAGCCACACAGTGATAT
TGATTTGCTGGTTACGGTGACCGTAAGGCTTGATGAAACAACGCGGCGAGCTTTGATCAACGACCTTTTG
GAAACTTCGGCTTCCCCTGGAGAGAGCGAGATTCTCCGCGCTGTAGAAGTCACCATTGTTGTGCACGACG
ACATCATTCCGTGGCGTTATCCAGCTAAGCGCGAACTGCAATTTGGAGAATGGCAGCGCAATGACATTCT
TGCAGGTATCTTCGAGCCAGCCACGATCGACATTGATCTGGCTATCTTGCTGACAAAAGCAAGAGAACAT
AGCGTTGCCTTGGTAGGTCCAGCGGCGGAGGAACTCTTTGATCCGGTTCCTGAACAGGATCTATTTGAGG
CGCTAAATGAAACCTTAACGCTATGGAACTCGCCGCCCGACTGGGCTGGCGATGAGCGAAATGTAGTGCT
TACGTTGTCCCGCATTTGGTACAGCGCAGTAACCGGCAAAATCGCGCCGAAGGATGTCGCTGCCGACTGG
GCAATGGAGCGCCTGCCGGCCCAGTATCAGCCCGTCATACTTGAAGCTAGACAGGCTTATCTTGGACAAG
AAGAAGATCGCTTGGCCTCGCGCGCAGATCAGTTGGAAGAATTTGTCCACTACGTGAAAGGCGAGATCAC
CAAGGTAGTCGGCAAATAACCCTCGAGCCACCCATGACCAAAATCCCTTAACGTGAGTTACGCGTCGTTC
CACTGAGCGTCAGACCCCGTAGAAAAGATCAAAGGATCTTCTTGAGATCCTTTTTTTCTGCGCGTAATCT
GCTGCTTGCAAACAAAAAAACCACCGCTACCAGCGGTGGTTTGTTTGCCGGATCAAGAGCTACCAACTCT
TTTTCCGAAGGTAACTGGCTTCAGCAGAGCGCAGATACCAAATACTGTTCTTCTAGTGTAGCCGTAGTTA
GGCCACCACTTCAAGAACTCTGTAGCACCGCCTACATACCTCGCTCTGCTAATCCTGTTACCAGTGGCTG
CTGCCAGTGGCGATAAGTCGTGTCTTACCGGGTTGGACTCAAGACGATAGTTACCGGATAAGGCGCAGCG
GTCGGGCTGAACGGGGGGTTCGTGCACACAGCCCAGCTTGGAGCGAACGACCTACACCGAACTGAGATAC
CTACAGCGTGAGCTATGAGAAAGCGCCACGCTTCCCGAAGGGAGAAAGGCGGACAGGTATCCGGTAAGCG
GCAGGGTCGGAACAGGAGAGCGCACGAGGGAGCTTCCAGGGGGAAACGCCTGGTATCTTTATAGTCCTGT
CGGGTTTCGCCACCTCTGACTTGAGCGTCGATTTTTGTGATGCTCGTCAGGGGGGCGGAGCCTATGGAAA
AACGCCAGCAACGCGGCCTTTTTACGGTTCCTGGCCTTTTGCTGGCCTTTTGCTCACATGTTCTTTCCTG
CGTTATCCCCTGATTCTGTGGATAACCGTATTACCGCCTTTGAGTGAGCTGATACCGCTCGCCGCAGCCG
AACGACCGAGCGCAGCGAGTCAGTGAGCGAGGAAGCGGAAGAGCGCCCAATACGCAAACCGCCTCTCCCC
GCGCGTTGGCCGATTCATTAATGCAGCTGGCACGACAGGTTTCCCGACTGGAAAGCGGGCAGTGAGCGCA
ACGCAATTAATACGCGTACCGCTAGCCAGGAAGAGTTTGTAGAAACGCAAAAAGGCCATCCGTCAGGATG
GCCTTCTGCTTAGTTTGATGCCTGGCAGTTTATGGCGGGCGTCCTGCCCGCCACCCTCCGGGCCGTTGCT
TCACAACGTTCAAATCCGCTCCCGGCGG
